Addgene plasmid #153695: pGBW-m4133244
Purpose: Mammalian expression plasmid for SARS-CoV-2 E (envelope)
Depositing lab: Ginkgo Bioworks & Benjie Chen. Depositing organization: Ginkgo Bioworks.
Backbone
  Vector backbone: pTwist_CMV_6
  Backbone size w/o insert (bp): 4180
  Vector type: Mammalian Expression
Growth in bacteria
  Bacterial resistance: Ampicillin, 100 μg/mL
  Growth temperature: 37°C
  Growth strain: DH5alpha
  Copy number: High Copy
Gene/Insert
  Gene/Insert name: SARS-CoV-2 E (envelope) (alt names: envelope protein; E protein)
  Species: Severe acute respiratory syndrome coronavirus 2
  Insert size (bp): 221
  Mutation: wt
  Entrez Gene: E (a.k.a. GU280_gp04)
  Promoter: CMV
  Tag / fusion protein: Cleavable TEV;6xHis-003 (C terminal on backbone)
  Cloning method: Unknown
Resource information
  A portion of this plasmid was derived from a plasmid made by: GinkgoBioworks
Depositor comments: NCBI reference sequence: 43740570
How to cite: pGBW-m4133244 was a gift from Ginkgo Bioworks & Benjie Chen (Addgene plasmid # 153695 ; http://n2t.net/addgene:153695 ; RRID:Addgene_153695)
