[The description below was written by a language model from this plasmid's Addgene catalogue record and pLannotate feature annotations shown in this document.]
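Description:
pGBW-m4133244 is a mammalian expression plasmid built on the pTwist_CMV_6 backbone that carries the wild-type envelope (E) gene of SARS-CoV-2. The full sequence record is about 4.45 kb. In bacteria the plasmid is maintained through a high-copy ColE1/pUC-type origin of replication and selected with ampicillin through the β-lactamase (AmpR) gene. No mammalian selection marker is annotated, so the record points to transient expression rather than stable line selection.

The E open reading frame is driven by the human cytomegalovirus immediate-early enhancer and promoter. The automated annotation picks up the promoter only as a truncated CMVd2 match plus a short fragment, while the catalogue entry lists it simply as CMV. The coding sequence is fused at its C terminus to a backbone-encoded TEV protease cleavage site followed by a 6xHis tag. This allows metal-affinity purification or anti-His detection, with the option of removing the tag by TEV cleavage. The TEV site itself is not separately annotated in the feature table. An SV40 polyadenylation signal lies at the 3′ end of the cassette, although it is annotated on the opposite strand to the coding sequence. The short "large T antigen" match next to it probably reflects the SV40-derived poly(A) region, not an expressed gene. The cassette is flanked by a synthetic poly(A) signal, T7 and rrnG transcription terminators, and short 5′ and 3′ β-globin insulator elements. These parts presumably limit transcriptional read-through between the insert and the rest of the backbone.

E is a small viroporin that forms pentameric ion-conducting pores and takes part in virion assembly and budding. The construct is suited to producing tagged E protein in mammalian cells, for example for localization, interaction or purification studies, though the record states no specific application beyond expression.
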