Features (pLannotate 1.2.2; 17 found; start..end, strand, type, name):
    114..131     -  CDS            6xHis: 6xHis affinity tag
    153..377     -  CDS            E: VEMP_SARS2 - Experimental evidence at protein level: Swiss-Prot protein existence level 1. Plays a central role in virus morphogenesis and assembly. Acts as a viroporin and self-assembles in host membranes forming pentameric protein-lipid pores that allow ion transport. Also plays a role in the induction of apoptosis (By similarity). Regulates the localization of S protein at cis-Golgi, the place of virus budding (PubMed:33229438). May act by slowing down the cell secretory pathway (PubMed:33229438). May interfere with tight-junction stability by interacting with host MPP5. This would result i
    452..503     -  promoter       CMVd2 promoter: truncated human cytomegalovirus (CMV) immediate early promoter that yields moderately reduced expression relative to the full-length promoter
    566..583     +  promoter       CMV promoter (fragment): human cytomegalovirus (CMV) immediate early promoter
    656..959     -  enhancer       CMV enhancer: human cytomegalovirus immediate early enhancer
   1040..1088    +  polyA_signal   poly(A) signal: synthetic polyadenylation signal
   1106..1152    +  terminator     T7 terminator: transcription terminator for bacteriophage T7 RNA polymerase
   1157..1228    -  misc_feature   5' β-globin insulator: insulator upstream of the human β-globin locus (Farrell et al., 2002)
   1380..1516    -  terminator     rrnG terminator: transcription terminator from the E. coli ribosomal RNA rrnG operon (Albrechtsen et al., 1991)
   1529..2389    -  CDS            AmpR: β-lactamase; bla; confers resistance to ampicillin, carbenicillin, and related antibiotics
   2899..2963    +  CDS            bla(M) (fragment): β-lactamase lacking the signal sequence; bla(M); allows cytosolic expression of β-lactamase
   3135..3723    +  rep_origin     ori: high-copy-number ColE1/pMB1/pBR322/pUC origin of replication
   3949..4020    -  misc_feature   3' β-globin insulator: insulator downstream of the human β-globin locus (Farrell et al., 2002)
   4065..4201    -  terminator     rrnG terminator: transcription terminator from the E. coli ribosomal RNA rrnG operon (Albrechtsen et al., 1991)
   4231..4277    -  terminator     T7 terminator: transcription terminator for bacteriophage T7 RNA polymerase
   4300..4369    +  CDS            large T antigen (fragment): large T antigen from SV40 (simian virus 40)
   4392..61      +  polyA_signal   SV40 poly(A) signal (across the origin): SV40 polyadenylation signal
>Addgene plasmid #153695 | pGBW-m4133244 | addgene full sequence | sequence record 300700 | Ginkgo NGS Result
ATAAAGCATTTTTTTCACTGCATTCTAGTTGTGGTTTGTCCAAACTCATCAATGTATCTTATCATGTCTG
TGAGCTGAAGGTACGCTGTATCTCAGTCAGTCAAGCTAGCTTAATGGTGATGGTGATGGTGCGACTGAAA
GTAAAGGTTTTCGACCAGAAGATCAGGAACTCTAGAAGAATTCAGATTTTTAACACGAGAGTAAACGTAA
AAAGAAGGTTTTACAAGACTCACGTTAACAATATTGCAGCAGTACGCACACAATCGAAGCGCAGTAAGGA
TGGCTAGTGTAACTAGCAAGAATACCACGAAAGCAAGAAAAAGAAGTACGCTATTAACTATTAACGTACC
TGTCTCTTCCGAAACGAATGAGTACATGGTGGCGGCCGCTGGCGGGTGTGTCGAGTGGATGGTAGGATCG
ACAAAGATCTGATCTGACGGTTCACTAAACCAGCTCTGCTTATATAGACCTCCCACCGTACACGCCTACC
GCCCATTTGCGTCAATGGGGCGGAGTTGTTACGACATTTTGGAAAGTCCCGTTGATTTTGGTGCCAAAAC
AAACTCCCATTGACGTCAATGGGGTGGAGACTTGGAAATCCCCGTGAGTCAAACCGCTATCCACGCCCAT
TGATGTACTGCCAAAACCGCATCAGCATGGTAATAGCGATGACTAATACGTAGATGTACTGCCAAGTAGG
AAAGTCCCATAAGGTCATGTACTGGGCATAATGCCAGGCGGGCCATTTACCGTCATTGACGTCAATAGGG
GGCGTACTTGGCATATGATACACTTGATGTACTGCCAAGTGGGCAGTTTACCGTAAATACTCCACCCATT
GACGTCAATGGAAAGTCCCTATTGGCGTTACTATGGGAACATACGTCATTATTGACGTCAATGGGCGGGG
GTCGTTGGGCGGTCAGCCAGGCGGGCCATTTACCGTAAGTTATGTAACGCGGAACTCCATATATGGGCTA
TGAACTAATGACCCCGTAATTGATTACTAGATCTGGCTACACTCGATCAGCAGTTAGATAATAAAATCGC
TATCCATCGAAGATGGATGTGTGTTGGTTTTTTGTGTGTGTAACGCAACGATTGATAGCATAACCCCTTG
GGGCCTCTAAACGGGTCTTGAGGGGTTTTTTGAATTGAGAGGTAGCTGAAGCTGCTGTTATGACCACTAG
AGGGAAGAAGATACCTGTGGAGCTAATGGTCCAAGATGTCGGGAGCCGCGATCGCTGCCAAAAAGGTAAG
CTGACGATAGCTGACGAGATTCGATGCCCGACGAGCAAATGAGCGCCACGGCTGTTCGCGTAAGCTCGAA
ACGACGGAGATTCGATAGAGCCAGAGTCGAGTTTAAACGATTCGGGATCTTAAGGATAAATTTCTGGTAA
GGAGGACACGTATGGAAGTGGGCAAGTTGGGGAAGCCGTATCCGTTGCTGAATCTGGCATATGTGGGAGT
ATAAGACGCGCAGCGTCGCATCAGGCATTTTTTTCTGCGCCAATGCACCTAGAATCGGTTACCAATGCTT
AATCAGTGAGGCACCTATCTCAGCGATCTGTCTATTTCGTTCATCCATAGTTGCCTGACTCCCCGTCGTG
TAGATAACTACGATACGGGAGGGCTTACCATCTGGCCCCAGTGCTGCAATGATACCGCGAGACCCACGCT
CACCGGCTCCAGATTTATCAGCAATAAACCAGCCAGCCGGAAGGGCCGAGCGCAGAAGTGGTCCTGCAAC
TTTATCCGCCTCCATCCAGTCTATCAACTGTTGCCGGGAAGCTAGAGTAAGTAGTTCGCCAGTTAATAGT
TTACGCAAGGTTGTTGCCATTGCTACAGGCATCGTGGTGTCACGCTCGTCGTTTGGTATGGCTTCATTCA
GCTCCGGTTCCCAACGATCAAGGCGAGTTACATGATCCCCCATGTTGTGCAAAAAAGCGGTTAGCTCCTT
CGGTCCTCCAATCGTTGTCAGAAGTAAGTTGGCCGCAGTGTTATCACTCATGGTTATGGCAGCACTGCAT
AATTCTCTTACTGTCATGCCATCCGTAAGATGCTTTTCTGTGACTGGTGAATACTCAACCAAGTCATTCT
GAGAATAGTGTATGCGGCGACCGAGTTGCTCTTGCCCGGCGTCAATACGGGATAATACCGCGCCACATAG
CAGAACTTTAAAAGTGCTCATCATTGGAAAGCGTTCTTCGGGGCGAAAACTCTCAAGGATCTTACCGCTG
TTGAGATCCAGTTCGATGTAACCCACTCGCGCACCCAACTGATCTTCAGCATCTTTTACTTTCACCAGCG
TTTCTGGGTGAGCAAAAACAGGAAGGCAAAATGCCGCAAAAAAGGGAATAAGGGCGACACGGAAATGTTG
AATACTCATGCGAAAGCCTCCTGCTGATCCTGTCTCTTGATAGATGTTTGCAAAAGCTAGGACTCGATTA
TACGTTGACCGATCAGACTATCAATATCTAGGTTTAAACAGATCGGTACGCTGCCGTGACCAGGCTTGAG
TACAATATCTGACGATTGGACTTCCTGGGTCCCAAGCTGGATTCCGACTGGCTGACTGCCAAGCAACGAT
ATGGATCGTCGAGACTCGCACTGAGAGGATCGTTCTCGGTACACCAGGCGCGCCCCGATTTCGATATTCC
TCGGATCTCGGATAGATCGGGATTGAGGATGTAGGTTGAACTTCTCTCGGGTGATCCCGATCTCGGATAT
TCGGGATTGGAGTAATACCTGGCGATAGGCGCTGCCAAGCAATAGCCAAGGCGCAAGGCCGGCCAAGAGA
CTTGCGATAGTTCGTTCGAGAGGTAGCCTGCAAGATGGATCGGACGAAAGGTTTGAAGATTTTCCGACGA
GGGCCTTGGAGAGTTCGGAAATTTAAATGCAACTATGGATGAACGAAATAGACAGATCGCTGAGATAGGT
GCCTCACTGATTAAGCATTGGTAACTGTCAGACCAAGTTTACTCATATATACTTTAGATTGATTTAAAAC
TTCATTTTTAATTTAAAAGGATCTAGGTGAAGATCCTTTTTGATAATCTCATGACCAAAATCCCTTAACG
TGAGTTTTCGTTCCACTGAGCGTCAGACCCCGTAGAAAAGATCAAAGGATCTTCTTGAGATCCTTTTTTT
CTGCGCGTAATCTGCTGCTTGCAAACAAAAAAACCACCGCTACCAGCGGTGGTTTGTTTGCCGGATCAAG
AGCTACCAACTCTTTTTCCGAAGGTAACTGGCTTCAGCAGAGCGCAGATACCAAATACTGTTCTTCTAGT
GTAGCCGTAGTTAGGCCACCACTTCAAGAACTCTGTAGCACCGCCTACATACCTCGCTCTGCTAATCCTG
TTACCAGTGGCTGCTGCCAGTGGCGATAAGTCGTGTCTTACCGGGTTGGACTCAAGACGATAGTTACCGG
ATAAGGCGCAGCGGTCGGGCTGAACGGGGGGTTCGTGCACACAGCCCAGCTTGGAGCGAACGACCTACAC
CGAACTGAGATACCTACAGCGTGAGCTATGAGAAAGCGCCACGCTTCCCGAAGGGAGAAAGGCGGACAGG
TATCCGGTAAGCGGCAGGGTCGGAACAGGAGAGCGCACGAGGGAGCTTCCAGGGGGAAACGCCTGGTATC
TTTATAGTCCTGTCGGGTTTCGCCACCTCTGACTTGAGCGTCGATTTTTGTGATGCTCGTCAGGGGGGCG
GAGCCTATGGAAAAACGCCAGCAACGCGGCCTTTTTACGGTTCCTGGCCTTTTGCTGGCCTTTTGCTCAC
ATGATTTAAATGAAACTCGTAATCGGAGAACGGGTGCAATAGCAAGGACCAGATCGAACTTGACTGACGC
AATTCTGAGCGTAGTCGAAACCCAGACAAGTCGATCTCGCCAAGTAGCTGACTTGACTGGTTAATTAAGT
TTCGATAGCCCAAGGTAACCAATGAGATTAGGGAGGGAAGAAAGTTTGATGAACTACTTCTGACCCCTAG
TGGTGTCCAGAAAAGACCATTAAAGGAATGTCTTGATCGAAATCGAGAGATCGCCTGCAGGATAGCTGAC
GACCTTAAGGATAAATTTCTGGTAAGGAGGACACGTATGGAAGTGGGCAAGTTGGGGAAGCCGTATCCGT
TGCTGAATCTGGCATATGTGGGAGTATAAGACGCGCAGCGTCGCATCAGGCATTTTTTTCTGCGCCAATG
CCGGTAGATAGCAATCCGGCCCGAGGGGCACAAAAAACCCCTCAAGACCCGTTTAGAGGCCCCAAGGGGT
TATGCTACGATACCGATAGAGATGGGCCAATACCACATTTGTAGAGGTTTTACTTGCTTTAAAAAACCTC
CCACACCTCCCCCTGAACCTGAAACATAAAATGAATGCAATTGTTGTTGTTAACTTGTTTATTGCAGCTT
ATAATGGTTACAAATAAAGCAATAGCATCACAAATTTCACAA
